Addgene plasmid #51403: pIC291
Purpose: Retroviral expression of EGFP-TEV-S-tag SKA1 for protein localization and affinity purification (LAP)
Depositing lab: Iain Cheeseman. Depositing organization: Whitehead Institute for Biomedical Research. Publication: The human kinetochore Ska1 complex facilitates microtubule depolymerization-coupled motility. Welburn JP, Grishchuk EL, Backer CB, Wilson-Kubalek EM, Yates JR 3rd, Cheeseman IM. Dev Cell. 2009 Mar;16(3):374-85. doi: 10.1016/j.devcel.2009.01.011. PubMed 19289083.
Backbone
  Vector backbone: pIC242
  Backbone manufacturer: Addgene Plasmid # 44432
  Backbone size w/o insert (bp): 5977
  Total vector size (bp): 6763
  Modifications to backbone: Mob1A insert in pIC242 was removed and replaced by Ska1
  Vector type: Mammalian Expression, Retroviral
  Selectable markers: Blasticidin
Growth in bacteria
  Bacterial resistance: Ampicillin, 100 μg/mL
  Growth temperature: 37°C
  Growth strain: DH5alpha
  Copy number: High Copy
Gene/Insert
  Gene/Insert name: Ska1 IMAGE 3909951 (alt name: C18orf24)
  Species: H. sapiens (human)
  Insert size (bp): 768
  Entrez Gene: SKA1 (a.k.a. C18orf24)
  Tag / fusion protein: EGFP (N terminal on backbone); TEV protease site (N terminal on backbone); S tag (N terminal on backbone)
  Cloning method: Restriction Enzyme; 5′ cloning site XhoI (not destroyed); 3′ cloning site SacII (not destroyed)
  Sequencing primers: 5′ GGCATGGACGAGCTGTACAAG; 3′ GCATTCATTTTATGTTTCAGG
Terms and licenses: Academic/Nonprofit Terms; Industry Terms: Not Available to Industry
How to cite: pIC291 was a gift from Iain Cheeseman (Addgene plasmid # 51403 ; http://n2t.net/addgene:51403 ; RRID:Addgene_51403)
