[The description below was written by a language model from this plasmid's Addgene catalogue record and pLannotate feature annotations shown in this document.]
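Description:
pIC291 is a Moloney murine leukemia virus-based retroviral vector for mammalian expression, built on the pIC242 backbone by replacing that plasmid's Mob1A insert with human SKA1 (also known as C18orf24), cloned from an IMAGE clone between XhoI and SacII sites. In bacteria the 6.8 kb plasmid is maintained through a high-copy ColE1/pUC-type origin and a β-lactamase gene conferring ampicillin resistance.

The retroviral unit is flanked by MMLV long terminal repeats and carries a packaging signal followed by a truncated gag segment lacking its start codon, elements that allow the transcript to be packaged into viral particles when the viral proteins are provided in trans. No separate internal promoter is annotated upstream of the fusion gene, so expression presumably runs from the 5′ LTR, although the record does not state this explicitly. The payload is a single open reading frame encoding EGFP, a TEV protease cleavage site, an S-tag and then SKA1, so that all tags sit at the N terminus of the protein. Downstream, an SV40 enhancer/early promoter paired with the bacterial EM7 promoter drives blasticidin S deaminase, which allows blasticidin selection of transduced cells.

The EGFP-TEV-S arrangement is a localization and affinity purification (LAP) tag. EGFP fluorescence reports where SKA1 localizes in cells, and it also provides a handle for a first purification step. TEV cleavage then releases the protein for a second capture through the S-tag. SKA1 is a component of the microtubule-binding Ska1 complex of the outer kinetochore, and the construct is intended for making stable cell lines to image this protein and purify it with its associated partners.
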