Features (pLannotate 1.2.2; 19 found; start..end, strand, type, name):
      8..477     +  LTR            LTR: long terminal repeat from Moloney murine leukemia virus
    601..875     +  misc_feature   MESV Ψ (fragment): packaging signal of murine embryonic stem cell virus
    934..1350    +  CDS            gag (truncated): truncated Moloney murine leukemia virus (MMLV) gag gene lacking the start codon
   1391..2107    +  CDS            EGFP: EGFP is a basic (constitutively fluorescent) green fluorescent protein published in 1996, derived from Aequorea victoria. It is reported to be a rapidly-maturing weak dimer with moderate acid sensitivity.
   2134..2152    +  misc_feature   MCS (fragment): pBluescript multiple cloning site
   2153..2172    +  CDS            capTEV™ (fragment): composite tag for in vivo biotinylation, TEV protease cleavage, and 6xHis tagging
   2186..2230    +  CDS            S-Tag: affinity and epitope tag derived from pancreatic ribonuclease A
   2255..3019    +  CDS            SKA1: SKA1_HUMAN - Also known as C18orf24. Experimental evidence at protein level: Swiss-Prot protein existence level 1. Component of the SKA1 complex, a microtubule-binding subcomplex of the outer kinetochore that is essential for proper chromosome segregation (PubMed:17093495, PubMed:19289083, PubMed:23085020). Required for timely anaphase onset during mitosis, when chromosomes undergo bipolar attachment on spindle microtubules leading to silencing of the spindle checkpoint (PubMed:17093495). The SKA1 complex is a direct component of the kinetochore-microtubule interface and directly associates wi
   3022..3044    +  misc_feature   MCS (fragment): multiple cloning site
   3056..3140    +  CDS            large T antigen (fragment): large T antigen from SV40 (simian virus 40)
   3183..3512    +  promoter       SV40 promoter: SV40 enhancer and early promoter
   3527..3574    +  promoter       EM7 promoter: synthetic bacterial promoter&nbsp
   3593..3991    +  CDS            BSD: blasticidin S deaminase; Aspergillus terreus BSD; confers resistance to blasticidin
   4044..4637    +  LTR            LTR: long terminal repeat from Moloney murine leukemia virus
   4646..4692    +  LTR            5' LTR (truncated) (fragment): truncated long terminal repeat from Moloney murine sarcoma virus
   4775..4823    -  CDS            lacI (fragment): lac repressor; lacI; The lac repressor binds to the lac operator to inhibit transcription in E. coli. This inhibition can be relieved by adding lactose or isopropyl-β-D-thiogalactopyranoside (IPTG).
   5009..5597    -  rep_origin     ori: high-copy-number ColE1/pMB1/pBR322/pUC origin of replication
   5775..6635    -  CDS            AmpR: β-lactamase; bla; confers resistance to ampicillin, carbenicillin, and related antibiotics
   6636..6740    -  promoter       AmpR promoter: bla
>Addgene plasmid #51403 | pIC291 | depositor full sequence | sequence record 78323 | Ska 1 image clone in pIC242 backbone
CTGCAGCCTGAATATGGGCCAAACAGGATATCTGTGGTAAGCAGTTCCTGCCCCGGCTCAGGGCCAAGAA
CAGATGGAACAGCTGAATATGGGCCAAACAGGATATCTGTGGTAAGCAGTTCCTGCCCCGGCTCAGGGCC
AAGAACAGATGGTCCCCAGATGCGGTCCAGCCCTCAGCAGTTTCTAGAGAACCATCAGATGTTTCCAGGG
TGCCCCAAGGACCTGAAATGACCCTGTGCCTTATTTGAACTAACCAATCAGTTCGCTTCTCGCTTCTGTT
CGCGCGCTTCTGCTCCCCGAGCTCAATAAAAGAGCCCACAACCCCTCACTCGGGGCGCCAGTCCTCCGAT
TGACTGAGTCGCCCGGGTACCCGTGTATCCAATAAACCCTCTTGCAGTTGCATCCGACTTGTGGTCTCGC
TGTTCCTTGGGAGGGTCTCCTCTGAGTGATTGACTACCCGTCAGCGGGGGTCTTTCATTTGGGGGCTCGT
CCGGGATCGGGAGACCCCTGCCCAGGGACCACCGACCCACCACCGGGAGGTAAGCTGGCCAGCAACTTAT
CTGTGTCTGTCCGATTGTCTAGTGTCTATGACTGATTTTATGCGCCTGCGTCGGTACTAGTTAGCTAACT
AGCTCTGTATCTGGCGGACCCGTGGTGGAACTGACGAGTTCTGAACACCCGGCCGCAACCCTGGGAGACG
TCCCAGGGACTTTGGGGGCCGTTTTTGTGGCCCGACCTGAGGAAGGGAGTCGATGTGGAATCCGACCCCG
TCAGGATATGTGGTTCTGGTAGGAGACGAGAACCTAAAACAGTTCCCGCCTCCGTCTGAATTTTTGCTTT
CGGTTTGGAACCGAAGCCGCGCGTCTTGTCTGCTGCAGCATCGTTCTGTGTTGTCTCTGTCTGACTGTGT
TTCTGTATTTGTCTGAAAATTAGGGCCAGACTGTTACCACTCCCTTAAGTTTGACCTTAGATCACTGGAA
AGATGTCGAGCGGCTCGCTCACAACCAGTCGGTAGATGTCAAGAAGAGACGTTGGGTTACCTTCTGCTCT
GCAGAATGGCCAACCTTTAACGTCGGATGGCCGCGAGACGGCACCTTTAACCGAGACCTCATCACCCAGG
TTAAGATCAAGGTCTTTTCACCTGGCCCGCATGGACACCCAGACCAGGTCCCCTACATCGTGACCTGGGA
AGCCTTGGCTTTTGACCCCCCTCCCTGGGTCAAGCCCTTTGTACACCCTAAGCCTCCGCCTCCTCTTCTT
CCATCCGCGCCGTCTCTCCCCCTTGAACCTCCTCTTTCGACCCCGCCTCAATCCTCCCTTTATCCAGCCC
TCACTCCTTCTCTAGGCGCCGGCCGGATCCCAGTGTGGTGGTACGCTACCGGTCGCCACCATGGTGAGCA
AGGGCGAGGAGCTGTTCACCGGGGTGGTGCCCATCCTGGTCGAGCTGGACGGCGACGTAAACGGCCACAA
GTTCAGCGTGTCCGGCGAGGGCGAGGGCGATGCCACCTACGGCAAGCTGACCCTGAAGTTCATCTGCACC
ACCGGCAAGCTGCCCGTGCCCTGGCCCACCCTCGTGACCACCCTGACCTACGGCGTGCAGTGCTTCAGCC
GCTACCCCGACCACATGAAGCAGCACGACTTCTTCAAGTCCGCCATGCCCGAAGGCTACGTCCAGGAGCG
CACCATCTTCTTCAAGGACGACGGCAACTACAAGACCCGCGCCGAGGTGAAGTTCGAGGGCGACACCCTG
GTGAACCGCATCGAGCTGAAGGGCATCGACTTCAAGGAGGACGGCAACATCCTGGGGCACAAGCTGGAGT
ACAACTACAACAGCCACAACGTCTATATCATGGCCGACAAGCAGAAGAACGGCATCAAGGTGAACTTCAA
GATCCGCCACAACATCGAGGACGGCAGCGTGCAGCTCGCCGACCACTACCAGCAGAACACCCCCATCGGC
GACGGCCCCGTGCTGCTGCCCGACAACCACTACCTGAGCACCCAGTCCGCCCTGAGCAAAGACCCCAACG
AGAAGCGCGATCACATGGTCCTGCTGGAGTTCGTGACCGCCGCCGGGATCACTCTCGGCATGGACGAGCT
GTACAAGTCCGGAGGGGATCGGTGGAGCTCCACCGGTGGCGGCCGCTCTAGAGAGAATCTTTATTTTCAG
GGCGCCGCCAAATTCAAAGAAACCGCTGCTGCTAAATTCGAACGCCAGCACATGGACAGCGGAGGTGGAG
GTACTAGTCTCGAGATGGCCTCGTCAGATCTGGAACAATTATGCTCTCATGTTAATGAAAAGATTGGCAA
TATTAAGAAAACCTTATCATTAAGAAACTGTGGCCAGGAACCTACCTTGAAAACTGTATTAAATAAAATA
GGAGATGAGATCATTGTAATAAATGAACTTCTAAATAAATTGGAATTGGAAATTCAGTATCAAGAACAAA
CCAACAATTCACTCAAGGAACTCTGTGAATCTCTTGAAGAAGATTACAAAGACATAGAACATCTTAAAGA
AAACGTTCCTTCCCATTTGCCTCAAGTAACAGTAACCCAGAGCTGTGTTAAGGGATCAGATCTTGATCCT
GAAGAACCAATCAAAGTTGAAGAACCTGAACCCGTAAAGAAGCCTCCCAAAGAGCAAAGAAGTATTAAGG
AAATGCCATTTATAACTTGTGATGAGTTCAATGGTGTTCCTTCGTACATGAAATCCCGCTTAACCTATAA
TCAAATTAATGATGTTATTAAAGAAATCAACAAGGCAGTAATTAGTAAATATAAAATCCTACATCAGCCA
AAAAAGTCTATGAATTCTGTGACCAGAAATCTCTATCACAGATTTATTGATGAAGAAACGAAGGATACCA
AAGGTCGTTATTTTATAGTGGAAGCTGACATAAAGGAGTTCACAACTTTGAAAGCTGACAAGAAGTTTCA
CGTGTTACTGAATATTTTACGACACTGCCGGAGGCTATCAGAGGTCCGAGGGGGAGGACTTACTCGTTAT
GTTATAACCTGACCGCGGGCCCGGGATCCACCGGATCTAGATAACTGATCATAATCAGCCATACCACATT
TGTAGAGGTTTTACTTGCTTTAAAAAACCTCCCACACCTCCCCCTGAACCTGAAACATAAAATGAATGCA
ATTCGCCAGCACAGTGGTCGACCCTGTGGAATGTGTGTCAGTTAGGGTGTGGAAAGTCCCCAGGCTCCCC
AGCAGGCAGAAGTATGCAAAGCATGCATCTCAATTAGTCAGCAACCAGGTGTGGAAAGTCCCCAGGCTCC
CCAGCAGGCAGAAGTATGCAAAGCATGCATCTCAATTAGTCAGCAACCATAGTCCCGCCCCTAACTCCGC
CCATCCCGCCCCTAACTCCGCCCAGTTCCGCCCATTCTCCGCCCCATGGCTGACTAATTTTTTTTATTTA
TGCAGAGGCCGAGGCCGCCTCGGCCTCTGAGCTATTCCAGAAGTAGTGAGGAGGCTTTTTTGGAGGCCTA
GGCTTTTGCAAAAAGCTTGAGCACGTGTTGACAATTAATCATCGGCATAGTATATCGGCATAGTATAATA
CGACAAGGTGAGGAACTAAACCATGGCCAAGCCTTTGTCTCAAGAAGAATCCACCCTCATTGAAAGAGCA
ACGGCTACAATCAACAGCATCCCCATCTCTGAAGACTACAGCGTCGCCAGCGCAGCTCTCTCTAGCGACG
GCCGCATCTTCACTGGTGTCAATGTATATCATTTTACTGGGGGACCTTGTGCAGAACTCGTGGTGCTGGG
CACTGCTGCTGCTGCGGCAGCTGGCAACCTGACTTGTATCGTCGCGATCGGAAATGAGAACAGGGGCATC
TTGAGCCCCTGCGGACGGTGCCGACAGGTGCTTCTCGATCTGCATCCTGGGATCAAAGCCATAGTGAAGG
ACAGTGATGGACAGCCGACGGCAGTTGGGATTCGTGAATTGCTGCCCTCTGGTTATGTGTGGGAGGGCTA
AGCACTTCATCGATAAAATAAAAGATTTTATTTAGTCTCCAGAAAAAGGGGGGAATGAAAGACCCCACCT
GTAGGTTTGGCAAGCTAGCTTAAGTAACGCCATTTTGCAAGGCATGGAAAAATACATAACTGAGAATAGA
GAAGTTCAGATCAAGGTCAGGAACAGATGGAACAGCTGAATATGGGCCAAACAGGATATCTGTGGTAAGC
AGTTCCTGCCCCGGCTCAGGGCCAAGAACAGATGGAACAGCTGAATATGGGCCAAACAGGATATCTGTGG
TAAGCAGTTCCTGCCCCGGCTCAGGGCCAAGAACAGATGGTCCCCAGATGCGGTCCAGCCCTCAGCAGTT
TCTAGAGAACCATCAGATGTTTCCAGGGTGCCCCAAGGACCTGAAATGACCCTGTGCCTTATTTGAACTA
ACCAATCAGTTCGCTTCTCGCTTCTGTTCGCGCGCTTCTGCTCCCCGAGCTCAATAAAAGAGCCCACAAC
CCCTCACTCGGGGCGCCAGTCCTCCGATTGACTGAGTCGCCCGGGTACCCGTGTATCCAATAAACCCTCT
TGCAGTTGCATCCGACTTGTGGTCTCGCTGTTCCTTGGGAGGGTCTCCTCTGAGTGATTGACTACCCGTC
AGCGGGGGTCTTTCATTTCCGACTTGTGGTCTCGCTGCCTTGGGAGGGTCTCCTCTGAGTGATTGACTAC
CCGTCAGCGGGGGTCTTCACATGCAGCATGTATCAAAATTAATTTGGTTTTTTTTCTTAAGTATTTACAT
TAAATGGCCATAGTTGCATTAATGAATCGGCCAACGCGCGGGGAGAGGCGGTTTGCGTATTGGCGCTCTT
CCGCTTCCTCGCTCACTGACTCGCTGCGCTCGGTCGTTCGGCTGCGGCGAGCGGTATCAGCTCACTCAAA
GGCGGTAATACGGTTATCCACAGAATCAGGGGATAACGCAGGAAAGAACATGTGAGCAAAAGGCCAGCAA
AAGGCCAGGAACCGTAAAAAGGCCGCGTTGCTGGCGTTTTTCCATAGGCTCCGCCCCCCTGACGAGCATC
ACAAAAATCGACGCTCAAGTCAGAGGTGGCGAAACCCGACAGGACTATAAAGATACCAGGCGTTTCCCCC
TGGAAGCTCCCTCGTGCGCTCTCCTGTTCCGACCCTGCCGCTTACCGGATACCTGTCCGCCTTTCTCCCT
TCGGGAAGCGTGGCGCTTTCTCATAGCTCACGCTGTAGGTATCTCAGTTCGGTGTAGGTCGTTCGCTCCA
AGCTGGGCTGTGTGCACGAACCCCCCGTTCAGCCCGACCGCTGCGCCTTATCCGGTAACTATCGTCTTGA
GTCCAACCCGGTAAGACACGACTTATCGCCACTGGCAGCAGCCACTGGTAACAGGATTAGCAGAGCGAGG
TATGTAGGCGGTGCTACAGAGTTCTTGAAGTGGTGGCCTAACTACGGCTACACTAGAAGGACAGTATTTG
GTATCTGCGCTCTGCTGAAGCCAGTTACCTTCGGAAAAAGAGTTGGTAGCTCTTGATCCGGCAAACAAAC
CACCGCTGGTAGCGGTGGTTTTTTTGTTTGCAAGCAGCAGATTACGCGCAGAAAAAAAGGATCTCAAGAA
GATCCTTTGATCTTTTCTACGGGGTCTGACGCTCAGTGGAACGAAAACTCACGTTAAGGGATTTTGGTCA
TGAGATTATCAAAAAGGATCTTCACCTAGATCCTTTTAAATTAAAAATGAAGTTTGCGGCCGCAAATCAA
TCTAAAGTATATATGAGTAAACTTGGTCTGACAGTTACCAATGCTTAATCAGTGAGGCACCTATCTCAGC
GATCTGTCTATTTCGTTCATCCATAGTTGCCTGACTCCCCGTCGTGTAGATAACTACGATACGGGAGGGC
TTACCATCTGGCCCCAGTGCTGCAATGATACCGCGAGACCCACGCTCACCGGCTCCAGATTTATCAGCAA
TAAACCAGCCAGCCGGAAGGGCCGAGCGCAGAAGTGGTCCTGCAACTTTATCCGCCTCCATCCAGTCTAT
TAATTGTTGCCGGGAAGCTAGAGTAAGTAGTTCGCCAGTTAATAGTTTGCGCAACGTTGTTGCCATTGCT
ACAGGCATCGTGGTGTCACGCTCGTCGTTTGGTATGGCTTCATTCAGCTCCGGTTCCCAACGATCAAGGC
GAGTTACATGATCCCCCATGTTGTGCAAAAAAGCGGTTAGCTCCTTCGGTCCTCCGATCGTTGTCAGAAG
TAAGTTGGCCGCAGTGTTATCACTCATGGTTATGGCAGCACTGCATAATTCTCTTACTGTCATGCCATCC
GTAAGATGCTTTTCTGTGACTGGTGAGTACTCAACCAAGTCATTCTGAGAATAGTGTATGCGGCGACCGA
GTTGCTCTTGCCCGGCGTCAACACGGGATAATACCGCGCCACATAGCAGAACTTTAAAAGTGCTCATCAT
TGGAAAACGTTCTTCGGGGCGAAAACTCTCAAGGATCTTACCGCTGTTGAGATCCAGTTCGATGTAACCC
ACTCGTGCACCCAACTGATCTTCAGCATCTTTTACTTTCACCAGCGTTTCTGGGTGAGCAAAAACAGGAA
GGCAAAATGCCGCAAAAAAGGGAATAAGGGCGACACGGAAATGTTGAATACTCATACTCTTCCTTTTTCA
ATATTATTGAAGCATTTATCAGGGTTATTGTCTCATGAGCGGATACATATTTGAATGTATTTAGAAAAAT
AAACAAATAGGGGTTCCGCGCACATTTCCCCGAAAAGTGCCAC
