>Addgene plasmid #51403 | pIC291 | addgene partial sequence | sequence record 82037 | EGFP-C 5'-CATGGTCCTGCTGGAGTTCGTG-3'
AGTCCGGAGGGGATCGGTGGAGCTCCACCGGTGGCGGCCGCTCTAGAGAGAATCTTTATTTTCAGGGCGC
CGCCAAATTCAAAGAAACCGCTGCTGCTAAATTCGAACGCCAGCACATGGACAGCGGAGGTGGAGGTACT
AGTCTCGAGATGGCCTCGTCAGATCTGGAACAATTATGCTCTCATGTTAATGAAAAGATTGGCAATATTA
AGAAAACCTTATCATTAAGAAACTGTGGCCAGGAACCTACCTTGAAAACTGTATTAAATAAAATAGGAGA
TGAGATCATTGTAATAAATGAACTTCTAAATAAATTGGAATTGGAAATTCAGTATCAAGAACAAACCAAC
AATTCACTCAAGGAACTCTGTGAATCTCTTGAAGAAGATTACAAAGACATAGAACATCTTAAAGAAAACG
TTCCTTCCCATTTGCCTCAAGTAACAGTAACCCAGAGCTGTGTTAAGGGATCAGATCTTGATCCTGAAGA
ACCAATCAAAGTTGAAGAACCTGAACCCGTAAAGAAGCCTCCCAAAGAGCAAAGAAGTATTAAGGAAATG
CCATTTATAACTTGTGATGAGTTCAATGGTGTTCCTTCGTACATGAAATCCCGCTTAACCTATAATCAAA
TTAATGATGTTATTAAAGAAATCAACAAGGCAGTAATTAGTAAATATAAAATCCTACATCAGCCAAAAAA
GTCTATGAATTCTGTGACCAGAAATCTCTATCACAGATTTATTGATGAAGAAACGAAGGATACCAAAGGT
CGTT
