>Addgene plasmid #51403 | pIC291 | addgene partial sequence | sequence record 82874 | blast-R 5'-gctctttcaatgagggtgga-3'
AAAGCCTAGGCCTCCAAAAAAGCCTCCTCACTACTTCTGGAATAGCTCAGAGGCCGAGGCGGCCTCGGCC
TCTGCATAAATAAAAAAAATTAGTCAGCCATGGGGCGGAGAATGGGCGGAACTGGGCGGAGTTAGGGGCG
GGATGGGCGGAGTTAGGGGCGGGACTATGGTTGCTGACTAATTGAGATGCATGCTTTGCATACTTCTGCC
TGCTGGGGAGCCTGGGGACTTTCCACACCTGGTTGCTGACTAATTGAGATGCATGCTTTGCATACTTCTG
CCTGCTGGGGAGCCTGGGGACTTTCCACACCCTAACTGACACACATTCCACAGGGTCGACCACTGTGCTG
GCGAATTGCATTCATTTTATGTTTCAGGTTCAGGGGGAGGTGTGGGAGGTTTTTTAAAGCAAGTAAAACC
TCTACAAATGTGGTATGGCTGATTATGATCAGTTATCTAGATCCGGTGGATCCCGGGCCCGCGGTCAGGT
TATAACATAACGAGTAAGTCCTCCCCCTCGGACCTCTGATAGCCTCCGGCAGTGTCGTAAAATATTCAGT
AACACGTGAAACTTCTTGTCAGCTTTCAAAGTTGTGAACTCCTTTATGTCAGCTTCCACTATAAAATAAC
GACCTTTGGTATCCTTCGTTTCTTCATCAATAAATCTGTGATAGAGATTTCTGGTCACAGAATTCATAGA
CTTTTTTGGCTGATGTAGGATTTTATATTTACTAATTACTGCCTTGTTGATTTCTTTAATAACATCATTA
ATTTGATTATAGGTTAAGCGGG
